>Addgene plasmid #91128 | pDIRECT_21A | addgene full sequence | sequence record 182250 | Addgene NGS Result
GTAGGCGGTGCTACAGAGTTCTTGAAGTGGTGGCCTAACTACGGCTACACTAGAAGGACAGTATTTGGTA
TCTGCGCTCTGCTGAAGCCAGTTACCTTCGGAAAAAGAGTTGGTAGCTCTTGATCCGGCAAACAAACCAC
CGCTGGTAGCGGTGGTTTTTTTGTTTGCAAGCAGCAGATTACGCGCAGAAAAAAAGGATCTCAAGAAGAT
CCTTTGATCTTTTCTACGGGGTCTGACGCTCAGTGGAACGAAAACTCACGTTAAGGGATTTTGGTCATGC
ATTCTAGGTACTAAAACAATTCATCCAGTAAAATATAATATTTTATTTTCTCCCAATCAGGCTTGATCCC
CAGTAAGTCAAAAAATAGCTCGACATACTGTTCTTCCCCGATATCCTCCCTGATCGACCGGACGCAGAAG
GCAATGTCATACCACTTGTCCGCCCTGCCGCTTCTCCCAAGATCAATAAAGCCACTTACTTTGCCATCTT
TCACAAAGATGTTGCTGTCTCCCAGGTCGCCGTGGGAAAAGACAAGTTCCTCTTCGGGCTTTTCCGTCTT
TAAAAAATCATACAGCTCGCGCGGATCTTTAAATGGAGTGTCTTCTTCCCAGTTTTCGCAATCCACATCG
GCCAGATCGTTATTCAGTAAGTAATCCAATTCGGCTAAGCGGCTGTCTAAGCTATTCGTATAGGGACAAT
CCGATATGTCGATGGAGTGAAAGAGCCTGATGCACTCCGCATACAGCTCGATAATCTTTTCAGGGCTTTG
TTCATCTTCATACTCTTCCGAGCAAAGGACGCCATCGGCCTCACTCATGAGCAGATTGCTCCAGCCATCA
TGCCGTTCAAAGTGCAGGACCTTTGGAACAGGCAGCTTTCCTTCCAGCCATAGCATCATGTCCTTTTCCC
GTTCCACATCATAGGTGGTCCCTTTATACCGGCTGTCCGTCATTTTTAAATATAGGTTTTCATTTTCTCC
CACCAGCTTATATACCTTAGCAGGAGACATTCCTTCCGTATCTTTTACGCAGCGGTATTTTTCGATCAGT
TTTTTCAATTCCGGTGATATTCTCATTTTAGCCATTTATTATTTCCTTCCTCTTTTCTACAGTATTTAAA
GATACCCCAAGAAGCTAATTATAACAAGACGAACTCCAATTCACTGTTCCTTGCATTCTAAAACCTTAAA
TACCAGAAAACAGCTTTTTCAAAGTTGTTTTCAAAGTTGGCGTATAACATAGTATCGACGGAGCCGATTT
TGAAACCGCGGTGATCACAGGCAGCAACGCTCTGTCATCGTTACAATCAACATGCTACCCTCCGCGAGAT
CATCCGTGTTTCAAACCCGGCAGCTTAGTTGCCGTTCTTCCGAATAGCATCGGTAACATGAGCAAAGTCT
GCCGCCTTACAACGGCTCTCCCGCTGACGCCGTCCCGGACTGATGGGCTGCCTGTATCGAGTGGTGATTT
TGTGCCGAGCTGCCGGTCGGGGAGCTGTTGGCTGGCTGGTGGCAGGATATATTGTGGTGTAAACAAATTG
ACGCTTAGACAACTTAATAACACATTGCGGACGTTTTTAATGTACTGAATTAACGCCGAATTAATTCGGG
GGATCTGGATTTTAGTACTGGATTTTGGTTTTAGGAATTAGAAATTTTATTGATAGAAGTATTTTACAAA
TACAAATACATACTAAGGGTTTCTTATATGCTCAACACATGAGCGAAACCCTATAGGAACCCTAATTCCC
TTATCTGGGAACTACTCACACATTATTATGGAGAAACTCGAGCTTGTCGATCGACAGATCCCGGTCGGCA
TCTACTCTATTTCTTTGCCCTCGGACGAGTGCTGGGGCGTCGGTTTCCACTATCGGCGAGTACTTCTACA
CAGCCATCGGTCCAGACGGCCGCGCTTCTGCGGGCGATTTGTGTACGCCCGACAGTCCCGGCTCCGGATC
GGACGATTGCGTCGCATCGACCCTGCGCCCAAGCTGCATCATCGAAATTGCCGTCAACCAAGCTCTGATA
GAGTTGGTCAAGACCAATGCGGAGCATATACGCCCGGAGTCGTGGCGATCCTGCAAGCTCCGGATGCCTC
CGCTCGAAGTAGCGCGTCTGCTGCTCCATACAAGCCAACCACGGCCTCCAGAAGAAGATGTTGGCGACCT
CGTATTGGGAATCCCCGAACATCGCCTCGCTCCAGTCAATGACCGCTGTTATGCGGCCATTGTCCGTCAG
GACATTGTTGGAGCCGAAATCCGCGTGCACGAGGTGCCGGACTTCGGGGCAGTCCTCGGCCCAAAGCATC
AGCTCATCGAGAGCCTGCGCGACGGACGCACTGACGGTGTCGTCCATCACAGTTTGCCAGTGATACACAT
GGGGATCAGCAATCGCGCATATGAAATCACGCCATGTAGTGTATTGACCGATTCCTTGCGGTCCGAATGG
GCCGAACCCGCTCGTCTGGCTAAGATCGGCCGCAGCGATCGCATCCATAGCCTCCGCGACCGGTTGTAGA
ACAGCGGGCAGTTCGGTTTCAGGCAGGTCTTGCAACGTGACACCCTGTGAACGGCGGGAGATGCAATAGG
TCAGGCTCTCGCTAAACTCCCCAATGTCAAGCACTTCCGGAATCGGGAGCGCGGCCGATGCAAAGTGCCG
ATAAACATAACGATCTTTGTAGAAACCATCGGCGCAGCTATTTACCCGCAGGACATATCCACGCCCTCCT
ACATCGAAGCTGAAAGCACGAGATTCTTCGCCCTCCGAGAGCTGCATCAGGTCGGAGACGCTGTCGAACT
TTTCGATCAGAAACTTCTCGACAGACGTCGCGGTGAGTTCAGGCTTTTTCATATCTCATTGCCCCCCGGA
TCTGCGAAAGCTCGAGAGAGATAGATTTGTAGAGAGAGACTGGTGATTTCAGCGTGTCCTCTCCAAATGA
AATGAACTTCCTTATATAGAGGAAGGGTCTTGCGAAGGATAGTGGGATTGTGCGTCATCCCTTACGTCAG
TGGAGATATCACATCAATCCACTTGCTTTGAAGACGTGGTTGGAACGTCTTCTTTTTCCACGATGCTCCT
CGTGGGTGGGGGTCCATCTTTGGGACCACTGTCGGCAGAGGCATCTTGAACGATAGCCTTTCCTTTATCG
CAATGATGGCATTTGTAGGTGCCACCTTCCTTTTCTACTGTCCTTTTGATGAAGTGACAGATAGCTGGGC
AATGGAATCCGAGGAGGTTTCCCGATATTACCCTTTGTTGAAAAGTCTCAATAGCCCTTTGGTCTTCTGA
GACTGTATCTTTGATATTCTTGGAGTAGACGAGAGTGTCGTGCTCCACCATGTTCACATCAATCCACTTG
CTTTGAAGACGTGGTTGGAACGTCTTCTTTTTCCACGATGCTCCTCGTGGGTGGGGGTCCATCTTTGGGA
CCACTGTCGGCAGAGGCATCTTGAACGATAGCCTTTCCTTTATCGCAATGATGGCATTTGTAGGTGCCAC
CTTCCTTTTCTACTGTCCTTTTGATGAAGTGACAGATAGCTGGGCAATGGAATCCGAGGAGGTTTCCCGA
TATTACCCTTTGTTGAAAAGTCTCAATAGCCCTTTGGTCTTCTGAGACTGTATCTTTGATATTCTTGGAG
TAGACGAGAGTGTCGTGCTCCACCATGTTGGCAAGCTGCTCTAGCCAATACGCAAACCGCCTCTCCCCGC
GCGTTGGCCGATTCATTAATGCAGCTGGCACGACAGGTTTCCCGACTGGAAAGCGGGCAGTGAGCGCAAC
GCAATTAATGTGAGTTAGCTCACTCATTAGGCACCCCAGGCTTTACACTTTATGCTTCCGGCTCGTATGT
TGTGTGGAATTGTGAGCGGATAACAATTTCACACAGGAAACAGCTATGACATGATTACGAATTCGAGCTC
GGTACCCGGGGATCGGCGCGCCAGATTTGCCTTTTCAATTTCAGAAAGAATGCTAACCCACAGATGGTTA
GAGAGGCTTACGCAGCAGGTATCATCAAGACGATCTACCCGAGCAATAATCTCCAGGAAATCAAATACCT
TCCCAAGAAGGTTAAAGATGCAGTCAAAAGATTCAGGACTAACTGCATCAAGAACACAGAGAAAGATATA
TTTCTCAAGATCAGAAGTACTATTCCAGTATGGACGATTCAAGGCTTGCTTCACAAACCAAGGCAAGTAA
TAGAGATTGGAGTCTCTAAAAAGGTAGTTCCCACTGAATCAAAGGCCATGGAGTCAAAGATTCAAATAGA
GGACCTAACAGAACTCGCCGTAAAGACTGGCGAACAGTTCATACAGAGTCTCTTACGACTCAATGACAAG
AAGAAAATCTTCGTCAACATGGTGGAGCACGACACACTTGTCTACTCCAAAAATATCAAAGATACAGTCT
CAGAAGACCAAAGGGCAATTGAGACTTTTCAACAAAGGGTAATATCCGGAAACCTCCTCGGATTCCATTG
CCCAGCTATCTGTCACTTTATTGTGAAGATAGTGGAAAAGGAAGGTGGCTCCTACAAATGCCATCATTGC
GATAAAGGAAAGGCCATCGTTGAAGATGCCTCTGCCGACAGTGGTCCCAAAGATGGACCCCCACCCACGA
GGAGCATCGTGGAAAAAGAAGACGTTCCAACCACGTCTTCAAAGCAAGTGGATTGATGTGATATCTCCAC
TGACGTAAGGGATGACGCACAATCCCACTATCCTTCGCAAGACCCTTCCTCTATATAAGGAAGTTCATTT
CATTTGGAGAGAACACGGGGGACTCCTGCAGGTAGATCGCTCGTCGACATGGATAAGAAGTACTCTATCG
GACTCGATATCGGAACTAACTCTGTGGGATGGGCTGTGATCACCGATGAGTACAAGGTGCCATCTAAGAA
GTTCAAGGTTCTCGGAAACACCGATAGGCACTCTATCAAGAAAAACCTTATCGGTGCTCTCCTCTTCGAT
TCTGGTGAAACTGCTGAGGCTACCAGACTCAAGAGAACCGCTAGAAGAAGGTACACCAGAAGAAAGAACA
GGATCTGCTACCTCCAAGAGATCTTCTCTAACGAGATGGCTAAAGTGGATGATTCATTCTTCCACAGGCT
CGAAGAGTCATTCCTCGTGGAAGAAGATAAGAAGCACGAGAGGCACCCTATCTTCGGAAACATCGTTGAT
GAGGTGGCATACCACGAGAAGTACCCTACTATCTACCACCTCAGAAAGAAGCTCGTTGATTCTACTGATA
AGGCTGATCTCAGGCTCATCTACCTCGCTCTCGCTCACATGATCAAGTTCAGAGGACACTTCCTCATCGA
GGGTGATCTCAACCCTGATAACTCTGATGTGGATAAGTTGTTCATCCAGCTCGTGCAGACCTACAACCAG
CTTTTCGAAGAGAACCCTATCAACGCTTCAGGTGTGGATGCTAAGGCTATCCTCTCTGCTAGGCTCTCTA
AGTCAAGAAGGCTTGAGAACCTCATTGCTCAGCTCCCTGGTGAGAAGAAGAACGGACTTTTCGGAAACTT
GATCGCTCTCTCTCTCGGACTCACCCCTAACTTCAAGTCTAACTTCGATCTCGCTGAGGATGCAAAGCTC
CAGCTCTCAAAGGATACCTACGATGATGATCTCGATAACCTCCTCGCTCAGATCGGAGATCAGTACGCTG
ATTTGTTCCTCGCTGCTAAGAACCTCTCTGATGCTATCCTCCTCAGTGATATCCTCAGAGTGAACACCGA
GATCACCAAGGCTCCACTCTCAGCTTCTATGATCAAGAGATACGATGAGCACCACCAGGATCTCACACTT
CTCAAGGCTCTTGTTAGACAGCAGCTCCCAGAGAAGTACAAAGAGATTTTCTTCGATCAGTCTAAGAACG
GATACGCTGGTTACATCGATGGTGGTGCATCTCAAGAAGAGTTCTACAAGTTCATCAAGCCTATCCTCGA
GAAGATGGATGGAACCGAGGAACTCCTCGTGAAGCTCAATAGAGAGGATCTTCTCAGAAAGCAGAGGACC
TTCGATAACGGATCTATCCCTCATCAGATCCACCTCGGAGAGTTGCACGCTATCCTTAGAAGGCAAGAGG
ATTTCTACCCATTCCTCAAGGATAACAGGGAAAAGATTGAGAAGATTCTCACCTTCAGAATCCCTTACTA
CGTGGGACCTCTCGCTAGAGGAAACTCAAGATTCGCTTGGATGACCAGAAAGTCTGAGGAAACCATCACC
CCTTGGAACTTCGAAGAGGTGGTGGATAAGGGTGCTAGTGCTCAGTCTTTCATCGAGAGGATGACCAACT
TCGATAAGAACCTTCCAAACGAGAAGGTGCTCCCTAAGCACTCTTTGCTCTACGAGTACTTCACCGTGTA
CAACGAGTTGACCAAGGTTAAGTACGTGACCGAGGGAATGAGGAAGCCTGCTTTTTTGTCAGGTGAGCAA
AAGAAGGCTATCGTTGATCTCTTGTTCAAGACCAACAGAAAGGTGACCGTGAAGCAGCTCAAAGAGGATT
ACTTCAAGAAAATCGAGTGCTTCGATTCAGTTGAGATTTCTGGTGTTGAGGATAGGTTCAACGCATCTCT
CGGAACCTACCACGATCTCCTCAAGATCATTAAGGATAAGGATTTCTTGGATAACGAGGAAAACGAGGAT
ATCTTGGAGGATATCGTTCTTACCCTCACCCTCTTTGAAGATAGAGAGATGATTGAAGAAAGGCTCAAGA
CCTACGCTCATCTCTTCGATGATAAGGTGATGAAGCAGTTGAAGAGAAGAAGATACACTGGTTGGGGAAG
GCTCTCAAGAAAGCTCATTAACGGAATCAGGGATAAGCAGTCTGGAAAGACAATCCTTGATTTCCTCAAG
TCTGATGGATTCGCTAACAGAAACTTCATGCAGCTCATCCACGATGATTCTCTCACCTTTAAAGAGGATA
TCCAGAAGGCTCAGGTTTCAGGACAGGGTGATAGTCTCCATGAGCATATCGCTAACCTCGCTGGATCTCC
TGCAATCAAGAAGGGAATCCTCCAGACTGTGAAGGTTGTGGATGAGTTGGTGAAGGTGATGGGAAGGCAT
AAGCCTGAGAACATCGTGATCGAAATGGCTAGAGAGAACCAGACCACTCAGAAGGGACAGAAGAACTCTA
GGGAAAGGATGAAGAGGATCGAGGAAGGTATCAAAGAGCTTGGATCTCAGATCCTCAAAGAGCACCCTGT
TGAGAACACTCAGCTCCAGAATGAGAAGCTCTACCTCTACTACCTCCAGAACGGAAGGGATATGTATGTG
GATCAAGAGTTGGATATCAACAGGCTCTCTGATTACGATGTTGATCATATCGTGCCACAGTCATTCTTGA
AGGATGATTCTATCGATAACAAGGTGCTCACCAGGTCTGATAAGAACAGGGGTAAGAGTGATAACGTGCC
AAGTGAAGAGGTTGTGAAGAAAATGAAGAACTATTGGAGGCAGCTCCTCAACGCTAAGCTCATCACTCAG
AGAAAGTTCGATAACTTGACTAAGGCTGAGAGGGGAGGACTCTCTGAATTGGATAAGGCAGGATTCATCA
AGAGGCAGCTTGTGGAAACCAGGCAGATCACTAAGCACGTTGCACAGATCCTCGATTCTAGGATGAACAC
CAAGTACGATGAGAACGATAAGTTGATCAGGGAAGTGAAGGTTATCACCCTCAAGTCAAAGCTCGTGTCT
GATTTCAGAAAGGATTTCCAATTCTACAAGGTGAGGGAAATCAACAACTACCACCACGCTCACGATGCTT
ACCTTAACGCTGTTGTTGGAACCGCTCTCATCAAGAAGTATCCTAAGCTCGAGTCAGAGTTCGTGTACGG
TGATTACAAGGTGTACGATGTGAGGAAGATGATCGCTAAGTCTGAGCAAGAGATCGGAAAGGCTACCGCT
AAGTATTTCTTCTACTCTAACATCATGAATTTCTTCAAGACCGAGATTACCCTCGCTAACGGTGAGATCA
GAAAGAGGCCACTCATCGAGACAAACGGTGAAACAGGTGAGATCGTGTGGGATAAGGGAAGGGATTTCGC
TACCGTTAGAAAGGTGCTCTCTATGCCACAGGTGAACATCGTTAAGAAAACCGAGGTGCAGACCGGTGGA
TTCTCTAAAGAGTCTATCCTCCCTAAGAGGAACTCTGATAAGCTCATTGCTAGGAAGAAGGATTGGGACC
CTAAGAAATACGGTGGTTTCGATTCTCCTACCGTGGCTTACTCTGTTCTCGTTGTGGCTAAGGTTGAGAA
GGGAAAGAGTAAGAAGCTCAAGTCTGTTAAGGAACTTCTCGGAATCACTATCATGGAAAGGTCATCTTTC
GAGAAGAACCCAATCGATTTCCTCGAGGCTAAGGGATACAAAGAGGTTAAGAAGGATCTCATCATCAAGC
TCCCAAAGTACTCACTCTTCGAACTCGAGAACGGTAGAAAGAGGATGCTCGCTTCTGCTGGTGAGCTTCA
AAAGGGAAACGAGCTTGCTCTCCCATCTAAGTACGTTAACTTTCTTTACCTCGCTTCTCACTACGAGAAG
TTGAAGGGATCTCCAGAAGATAACGAGCAGAAGCAACTTTTCGTTGAGCAGCACAAGCACTACTTGGATG
AGATCATCGAGCAGATCTCTGAGTTCTCTAAAAGGGTGATCCTCGCTGATGCAAACCTCGATAAGGTGTT
GTCTGCTTACAACAAGCACAGAGATAAGCCTATCAGGGAACAGGCAGAGAACATCATCCATCTCTTCACC
CTTACCAACCTCGGTGCTCCTGCTGCTTTCAAGTACTTCGATACAACCATCGATAGGAAGAGATACACCT
CTACCAAAGAAGTGCTCGATGCTACCCTCATCCATCAGTCTATCACTGGACTCTACGAGACTAGGATCGA
TCTCTCACAGCTCGGTGGTGATTCAAGGGCTGATCCTAAGAAGAAGAGGAAGGTTTGACTCGAGATATGA
AGATGAAGATGAAATATTTGGTGTGTCAAATAAAAAGCTTGTGTGCTTAAGTTTGTGTTTTTTTCTTGGC
TTGTTGTGTTATGAATTTGTGGCTTTTTCTAATATTAAATGAATGTAAGATCACATTATAATGAATAAAC
AAATGTTTCTATAATCCATTGTGAATGTTTTGTTGGATCTCTTCTGCAGCATATAACTACTGTATGTGCT
ATGGTATGGACTATGGAATATGATTAAAGATAAGGAGCTCCGGTGACGGACCCATGGCTTCGTTGAACAA
CGGAAACTCGACTTGCCTTCCGCACAATACATCATTTCTTCTTAGCTTTTTTTCTTCTTCTTCGTTCATA
CAGTTTTTTTTTGTTTATCAGCTTACATTTTCTTGAACCGTAGCTTTCGTTTTCTTCTTTTTAACTTTCC
ATTCGGAGTTTTTGTATCTTGTTTCATAGTTTGTCCCAGGATTAGAATGATTAGGCATCGAACCTTCAAG
AATTTGATTGAATAAAACATCTTCATTCTTAAGATATGAAGATAATCTTCAAAAGGCCCCTGGGAATCTG
AAAGAAGAGAAGCAGGCCCATTTATATGGGAAAGAACAATAGTATTTCTTATATAGGCCCATTTAAGTTG
AAAACAATCTTCAAAAGTCCCACATCGCTTAGATAAGAAAACGAAGCTGAGTTTATATACAGCTAGAGTC
GAAGTAGTGATTAGAGGCAGGTGCCGCTACAGGGCGCGTCCCATTCGCCATTCAGGCTGCGCAACTGTTG
GGAAGGGCGATCGGTGCGGGCCTCTTCGCTATTACGCCAGCTGGCGAAAGGGGGATGTGCTGCAAGGCGA
TTAAGTTGGGTAACGCCAGGGTTTTCCCAGTCACGACGTTGTAAAACGACGGCCAGTGAGCGCGCGTAAT
ACGACTCACTATAGGGCGAATTGGGTACCGGGCCCCCCCTCGAGGTCCTCCAGCTTTTGTTCCCTTTAGT
GAGGGTTAATTGCGCGCTTGGCGTAATCATGGTCATAGCTGTTTCCTGTGTGAAATTGTTATCCGCTCAC
AATTCCACACAACATACGAGCCGGAAGCATAAAGTGTAAAGCCTGGGGTGCCTAATGAGTGAGCTAACTC
ACATTAATTGCGTTGCGCTCACTGCCCGCTTTCCACCTGCGGTCGTTTTAGAGCTAGAAATAGCAAGTTA
AAATAAGGCTAGTCCGTTATCAACTTGAAAAAGTGGCACCGAGTCGGTGCTTTTTTTCCCGGTGGCACTG
GCCGTCGTTTTACAACGTCGTGACTGGGAAAACCCTGGCGTTACCCAACTTAATCGCCTTGCAGCACATC
CCCCTTTCGCCAGCTGGCGTAATAGCGAAGAGGCCCGCACCGATCGCCCTTCCCAACAGTTGCGCAGCCT
GAATGGCGAATGCTAGAGCAGCTTGAGCTTGGATCAGATTGTCGTTTCCCGCCTTCAGTTTAAACTATCA
GTGTTTGACAGGATATATTGGCGGGTAAACCTAAGAGAAAAGAGCGTTTATTAGAATAATCGGATATTTA
AAAGGGCGTGAAAAGGTTTATCCGTTCGTCCATTTGTATGTGCATGCCAACCACAGGGTTCCCCTCGGGA
TCAAAGTACTTTGATCCAACCCCTCCGCTGCTATAGTGCAGTCGGCTTCTGACGTTCAGTGCAGCCGTCT
TCTGAAAACGACATGTCGCACAAGTCCTAAGTTACGCGACAGGCTGCCGCCCTGCCCTTTTCCTGGCGTT
TTCTTGTCGCGTGTTTTAGTCGCATAAAGTAGAATACTTGCGACTAGAACCGGAGACATTACGCCATGAA
CAAGAGCGCCGCCGCTGGCCTGCTGGGCTATGCCCGCGTCAGCACCGACGACCAGGACTTGACCAACCAA
CGGGCCGAACTGCACGCGGCCGGCTGCACCAAGCTGTTTTCCGAGAAGATCACCGGCACCAGGCGCGACC
GCCCGGAGCTGGCCAGGATGCTTGACCACCTACGCCCTGGCGACGTTGTGACAGTGACCAGGCTAGACCG
CCTGGCCCGCAGCACCCGCGACCTACTGGACATTGCCGAGCGCATCCAGGAGGCCGGCGCGGGCCTGCGT
AGCCTGGCAGAGCCGTGGGCCGACACCACCACGCCGGCCGGCCGCATGGTGTTGACCGTGTTCGCCGGCA
TTGCCGAGTTCGAGCGTTCCCTAATCATCGACCGCACCCGGAGCGGGCGCGAGGCCGCCAAGGCCCGAGG
CGTGAAGTTTGGCCCCCGCCCTACCCTCACCCCGGCACAGATCGCGCACGCCCGCGAGCTGATCGACCAG
GAAGGCCGCACCGTGAAAGAGGCGGCTGCACTGCTTGGCGTGCATCGCTCGACCCTGTACCGCGCACTTG
AGCGCAGCGAGGAAGTGACGCCCACCGAGGCCAGGCGGCGCGGTGCCTTCCGTGAGGACGCATTGACCGA
GGCCGACGCCCTGGCGGCCGCCGAGAATGAACGCCAAGAGGAACAAGCATGAAACCGCACCAGGACGGCC
AGGACGAACCGTTTTTCATTACCGAAGAGATCGAGGCGGAGATGATCGCGGCCGGGTACGTGTTCGAGCC
GCCCGCGCACGTCTCAACCGTGCGGCTGCATGAAATCCTGGCCGGTTTGTCTGATGCCAAGCTGGCGGCC
TGGCCGGCCAGCTTGGCCGCTGAAGAAACCGAGCGCCGCCGTCTAAAAAGGTGATGTGTATTTGAGTAAA
ACAGCTTGCGTCATGCGGTCGCTGCGTATATGATGCGATGAGTAAATAAACAAATACGCAAGGGGAACGC
ATGAAGGTTATCGCTGTACTTAACCAGAAAGGCGGGTCAGGCAAGACGACCATCGCAACCCATCTAGCCC
GCGCCCTGCAACTCGCCGGGGCCGATGTTCTGTTAGTCGATTCCGATCCCCAGGGCAGTGCCCGCGATTG
GGCGGCCGTGCGGGAAGATCAACCGCTAACCGTTGTCGGCATCGACCGCCCGACGATTGACCGCGACGTG
AAGGCCATCGGCCGGCGCGACTTCGTAGTGATCGACGGAGCGCCCCAGGCGGCGGACTTGGCTGTGTCCG
CGATCAAGGCAGCCGACTTCGTGCTGATTCCGGTGCAGCCAAGCCCTTACGACATATGGGCCACCGCCGA
CCTGGTGGAGCTGGTTAAGCAGCGCATTGAGGTCACGGATGGAAGGCTACAAGCGGCCTTTGTCGTGTCG
CGGGCGATCAAAGGCACGCGCATCGGCGGTGAGGTTGCCGAGGCGCTGGCCGGGTACGAGCTGCCCATTC
TTGAGTCCCGTATCACGCAGCGCGTGAGCTACCCAGGCACTGCCGCCGCCGGCACAACCGTTCTTGAATC
AGAACCCGAGGGCGACGCTGCCCGCGAGGTCCAGGCGCTGGCCGCTGAAATTAAATCAAAACTCATTTGA
GTTAATGAGGTAAAGAGAAAATGAGCAAAAGCACAAACACGCTAAGTGCCGGCCGTCCGAGCGCACGCAG
CAGCAAGGCTGCAACGTTGGCCAGCCTGGCAGACACGCCAGCCATGAAGCGGGTCAACTTTCAGTTGCCG
GCGGAGGATCACACCAAGCTGAAGATGTACGCGGTACGCCAAGGCAAGACCATTACCGAGCTGCTATCTG
AATACATCGCGCAGCTACCAGAGTAAATGAGCAAATGAATAAATGAGTAGATGAATTTTAGCGGCTAAAG
GAGGCGGCATGGAAAATCAAGAACAACCAGGCACCGACGCCGTGGAATGCCCCATGTGTGGAGGAACGGG
CGGTTGGCCAGGCGTAAGCGGCTGGGTTGCCTGCCGGCCCTGCAATGGCACTGGAACCCCCAAGCCCGAG
GAATCGGCGTGAGCGGTCGCAAACCATCCGGCCCGGTACAAATCGGCGCGGCGCTGGGTGATGACCTGGT
GGAGAAGTTGAAGGCCGCGCAGGCCGCCCAGCGGCAACGCATCGAGGCAGAAGCACGCCCCGGTGAATCG
TGGCAAGCGGCCGCTGATCGAATCCGCAAAGAATCCCGGCAACCGCCGGCAGCCGGTGCGCCGTCGATTA
GGAAGCCGCCCAAGGGCGACGAGCAACCAGATTTTTTCGTTCCGATGCTCTATGACGTGGGCACCCGCGA
TAGTCGCAGCATCATGGACGTGGCCGTTTTCCGTCTGTCGAAGCGTGACCGACGAGCTGGCGAGGTGATC
CGCTACGAGCTTCCAGACGGGCACGTAGAGGTTTCCGCAGGGCCGGCCGGCATGGCCAGTGTGTGGGATT
ACGACCTGGTACTGATGGCGGTTTCCCATCTAACCGAATCCATGAACCGATACCGGGAAGGGAAGGGAGA
CAAGCCCGGCCGCGTGTTCCGTCCACACGTTGCGGACGTACTCAAGTTCTGCCGGCGAGCCGATGGCGGA
AAGCAGAAAGACGACCTGGTAGAAACCTGCATTCGGTTAAACACCACGCACGTTGCCATGCAGCGTACGA
AGAAGGCCAAGAACGGCCGCCTGGTGACGGTATCCGAGGGTGAAGCCTTGATTAGCCGCTACAAGATCGT
AAAGAGCGAAACCGGGCGGCCGGAGTACATCGAGATCGAGCTAGCTGATTGGATGTACCGCGAGATCACA
GAAGGCAAGAACCCGGACGTGCTGACGGTTCACCCCGATTACTTTTTGATCGATCCCGGCATCGGCCGTT
TTCTCTACCGCCTGGCACGCCGCGCCGCAGGCAAGGCAGAAGCCAGATGGTTGTTCAAGACGATCTACGA
ACGCAGTGGCAGCGCCGGAGAGTTCAAGAAGTTCTGTTTCACCGTGCGCAAGCTGATCGGGTCAAATGAC
CTGCCGGAGTACGATTTGAAGGAGGAGGCGGGGCAGGCTGGCCCGATCCTAGTCATGCGCTACCGCAACC
TGATCGAGGGCGAAGCATCCGCCGGTTCCTAATGTACGGAGCAGATGCTAGGGCAAATTGCCCTAGCAGG
GGAAAAAGGTCGAAAAGGTCTCTTTCCTGTGGATAGCACGTACATTGGGAACCCAAAGCCGTACATTGGG
AACCGGAACCCGTACATTGGGAACCCAAAGCCGTACATTGGGAACCGGTCACACATGTAAGTGACTGATA
TAAAAGAGAAAAAAGGCGATTTTTCCGCCTAAAACTCTTTAAAACTTATTAAAACTCTTAAAACCCGCCT
GGCCTGTGCATAACTGTCTGGCCAGCGCACAGCCGAAGAGCTGCAAAAAGCGCCTACCCTTCGGTCGCTG
CGCTCCCTACGCCCCGCCGCTTCGCGTCGGCCTATCGCGGCCGCTGGCCGCTCAAAAATGGCTGGCCTAC
GGCCAGGCAATCTACCAGGGCGCGGACAAGCCGCGCCGTCGCCACTCGACCGCCGGCGCCCACATCAAGG
CACCCTGCCTCGCGCGTTTCGGTGATGACGGTGAAAACCTCTGACACATGCAGCTCCCGGAGACGGTCAC
AGCTTGTCTGTAAGCGGATGCCGGGAGCAGACAAGCCCGTCAGGGCGCGTCAGCGGGTGTTGGCGGGTGT
CGGGGCGCAGCCATGACCCAGTCACGTAGCGATAGCGGAGTGTATACTGGCTTAACTATGCGGCATCAGA
GCAGATTGTACTGAGAGTGCACCATATGCGGTGTGAAATACCGCACAGATGCGTAAGGAGAAAATACCGC
ATCAGGCGCTCTTCCGCTTCCTCGCTCACTGACTCGCTGCGCTCGGTCGTTCGGCTGCGGCGAGCGGTAT
CAGCTCACTCAAAGGCGGTAATACGGTTATCCACAGAATCAGGGGATAACGCAGGAAAGAACATGTGAGC
AAAAGGCCAGCAAAAGGCCAGGAACCGTAAAAAGGCCGCGTTGCTGGCGTTTTTCCATAGGCTCCGCCCC
CCTGACGAGCATCACAAAAATCGACGCTCAAGTCAGAGGTGGCGAAACCCGACAGGACTATAAAGATACC
AGGCGTTTCCCCCTGGAAGCTCCCTCGTGCGCTCTCCTGTTCCGACCCTGCCGCTTACCGGATACCTGTC
CGCCTTTCTCCCTTCGGGAAGCGTGGCGCTTTCTCATAGCTCACGCTGTAGGTATCTCAGTTCGGTGTAG
GTCGTTCGCTCCAAGCTGGGCTGTGTGCACGAACCCCCCGTTCAGCCCGACCGCTGCGCCTTATCCGGTA
ACTATCGTCTTGAGTCCAACCCGGTAAGACACGACTTATCGCCACTGGCAGCAGCCACTGGTAACAGGAT
TAGCAGAGCGAGGTAT
Features (pLannotate 1.2.2; 30 found; start..end, strand, type, name):
    291..1085    -  CDS            KanR: aminoglycoside phosphotransferase; aphA-3; confers resistance to kanamycin
   1510..1534    +  misc_feature   LB T-DNA repeat: left border repeat from nopaline C58 T-DNA
   1612..1786    -  polyA_signal   CaMV poly(A) signal: cauliflower mosaic virus polyadenylation signal
   1827..2852    -  CDS            HygR: hygromycin B phosphotransferase confers resistance to hygromycin
   2919..3595    -  promoter       CaMV 35S promoter (enhanced): cauliflower mosaic virus 35S promoter with a duplicated enhancer region
   3685..3773    +  CDS            lacI (fragment): lac repressor; lacI; The lac repressor binds to the lac operator to inhibit transcription in E. coli. This inhibition can be relieved by adding lactose or isopropyl-β-D-thiogalactopyranoside (IPTG).
   3786..3807    +  protein_bind   CAP binding site: CAP binding activates transcription in the presence of cAMP. E. coli catabolite activator protein
   3822..3852    +  promoter       lac promoter: promoter for the E. coli lac operon
   3856..3878    +  protein_bind   lac operator (fragment): The lac repressor binds to the lac operator to inhibit transcription in E. coli. This inhibition can be relieved by adding lactose or isopropyl-β-D-thiogalactopyranoside (IPTG). lac repressor encoded by lacI
   3909..3934    +  misc_feature   MCS (fragment): pUC18/19 multiple cloning site
   4430..4771    +  promoter       CaMV 35S promoter: strong constitutive promoter from cauliflower mosaic virus
   4809..8912    +  CDS            cas9: CAS9_STRP1 - Also known as csn1 From Streptococcus pyogenes serotype M1.
   8956..9204    +  terminator     HSP terminator: efficient transcription terminator from the Arabidopsis thaliana heat shock protein 18.2 gene (Nagaya et al., 2010)
   9704..9859    -  CDS            lacZα (fragment): LacZα fragment of β-galactosidase; lacZ fragment
   9867..9885    +  promoter       T7 promoter: promoter for bacteriophage T7 RNA polymerase
   9894..9917    -  misc_feature   MCS (fragment): pBluescript multiple cloning site
   9933..9951    -  promoter       T3 promoter: promoter for bacteriophage T3 RNA polymerase
   9994..10016   -  protein_bind   lac operator (fragment): The lac repressor binds to the lac operator to inhibit transcription in E. coli. This inhibition can be relieved by adding lactose or isopropyl-β-D-thiogalactopyranoside (IPTG). lac repressor encoded by lacI
  10020..10050   -  promoter       lac promoter: promoter for the E. coli lac operon
  10065..10086   -  protein_bind   CAP binding site: CAP binding activates transcription in the presence of cAMP. E. coli catabolite activator protein
  10125..10200   +  misc_RNA       gRNA scaffold: guide RNA scaffold for the Streptococcus pyogenes CRISPR/Cas9 system
  10216..10370   +  CDS            lacZα (fragment): LacZα fragment of β-galactosidase; lacZ fragment
  10436..10460   +  misc_feature   RB T-DNA repeat: right border repeat from nopaline C58 T-DNA
  10800..11201   +  CDS            Y4CG_SINFN (fragment): Protein inferred from homology: Swiss-Prot protein existence level 3. From Sinorhizobium fredii (strain NBRC 101917 / NGR234).
  11761..12390   +  CDS            pVS1 StaA: stability protein from the Pseudomonas plasmid pVS1 (Heeb et al., 2000)
  12819..13892   +  CDS            pVS1 RepA: replication protein from the Pseudomonas plasmid pVS1 (Heeb et al., 2000)
  13958..14152   +  rep_origin     pVS1 oriV: origin of replication for the Pseudomonas plasmid pVS1 (Heeb et al., 2000)
  14355..14394   +  CDS            rop (fragment): Rop protein, which maintains plasmids at low copy number; rop
  14496..14636   +  misc_feature   bom: basis of mobility region from pBR322
  14822..204     -  rep_origin     ori (across the origin): high-copy-number ColE1/pMB1/pBR322/pUC origin of replication
