[The description below was written by a language model from this plasmid's Addgene catalogue record and pLannotate feature annotations shown in this document.]
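Description:
pDIRECT_21A is a binary T-DNA vector for Agrobacterium-mediated plant genome engineering, built on the pTRANS_210 backbone and designed for direct cloning of a guide RNA into a ready-made Cas9 expression plasmid. The backbone outside the T-DNA borders carries a ColE1/pMB1-type high-copy origin with the pBR322 bom region for propagation in E. coli. It also carries the pVS1 oriV with RepA and StaA, which support replication and stable maintenance in Agrobacterium. Bacterial selection is by kanamycin through an aphA-3 aminoglycoside phosphotransferase gene.

Between the nopaline-type left and right border repeats sit three functional units. Next to the left border is the plant selection cassette, in which an enhanced (duplicated-enhancer) CaMV 35S promoter drives hygromycin phosphotransferase, ending in a CaMV polyadenylation signal. This allows transformed tissue to be selected on hygromycin. The second unit is a CaMV 35S promoter driving Streptococcus pyogenes Cas9, listed in the catalogue as AtCas9, which presumably denotes an Arabidopsis codon-optimised version. It is terminated by the Arabidopsis HSP18.2 terminator. The third unit is the guide RNA module, described as AtU6:gRNA. The feature table annotates the S. pyogenes gRNA scaffold but not the U6 promoter itself. Just upstream of the scaffold lies a lac promoter/lacZα fragment with T7 and T3 promoters and multiple cloning site remnants. This is consistent with a replaceable stuffer that would be swapped for the target-specific spacer, although the record does not state the cloning sites.

The plasmid belongs to a modular plant genome engineering toolkit and is suited to targeted mutagenesis with a single guide RNA in stably transformed plants.
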