Addgene plasmid #91128: pDIRECT_21A
Purpose: Direct Cloning, Type: T-DNA, Engineering Reagent: 35S:AtCas9 + AtU6:gRNA, Plant Selection: 2x35S:hpt II
Depositing lab: Daniel Voytas. Depositing organization: University of Minnesota. Publication: A multi-purpose toolkit to enable advanced genome engineering in plants. Cermak T, Curtin SJ, Gil-Humanes J, Cegan R, Kono TJY, Konecna E, Belanto JJ, Starker CG, Mathre JW, Greenstein RL, Voytas DF. Plant Cell. 2017 May 18. pii: tpc.00922.2016. doi: 10.1105/tpc.16.00922. PubMed 28522548.
Backbone
  Vector backbone: pTRANS_210
  Vector type: Plant Expression, CRISPR
  Selectable markers: Hygromycin
Growth in bacteria
  Bacterial resistance: Kanamycin, 50 μg/mL
  Growth temperature: 37°C
  Growth strain: DH5alpha
  Copy number: High Copy
Gene/Insert
  Gene/Insert name: Engineering Reagent: 35S:AtCas9 + AtU6:gRNA
  Species: Synthetic
  Cloning method: Restriction Enzyme; 5′ cloning site unknown (unknown if destroyed); 3′ cloning site unknown (unknown if destroyed)
  Sequencing primers: 5′ unknown
Terms and licenses: Academic/Nonprofit Terms; Industry Terms: Not Available to Industry
How to cite: pDIRECT_21A was a gift from Daniel Voytas (Addgene plasmid # 91128 ; http://n2t.net/addgene:91128 ; RRID:Addgene_91128)
